>Addgene plasmid #133397 | BII-ChPtW-iRFP670 | depositor full sequence | sequence record 256379 | BII-ChPtW-iRFP670 sequence 7991 bps
TTAACCCTAGAAAGATAGTCTGCGTAAAATTGACGCATGCATTCTTGAAATATTGCTCTCTCTTTCTAAA
TAGCGCGAATCCGTCGCTGTGCATTTAGGACATCTCAGTCGCCGCTTGGAGCTCCCGTGAGGCGTGCTTG
TCAATGCGGTAAGTGTCACTGATTTTGAACTATAACGACCGCGTGAGTCAAAATGACGCATGATTATCTT
TTACGTGACTTTTAAGATTTAACTCATACGATAATTATATTGTTATTTCATGTTCTACTTACGTGATAAC
TTATTATATATATATTTTCTTGTTATAGATCCACTAGTTCTAGAGGGACAGCCCCCCCCCAAAGCCCCCA
GGGATGTAATTACGTCCCTCCCCCGCTAGGGGGCAGCAGCGAGCCGCCCGGGGCTCCGCTCCGGTCCGGC
GCTCCCCCCGCATCCCCGAGCCGGCAGCGTGCGGGGACAGCCCGGGCACGGGGAAGGTGGCACGGGATCG
CTTTCCTCTGAACGCTTCTCGCTGCTCTTTGAGCCTGCAGACACCTGGGGGGATACGGGGAAAAGGCCTC
CAAGGCCTGCAGGAGTCAATGGGAAAAACCCATTGGAGCCAAGTACACTGACTCAATAGGGACTTTCCAT
TGGGTTTTGCCCAGTACATAAGGTCAATAGGGGGTGAGTCAACAGGAAAGTCCCATTGGAGCCAAGTACA
TTGAGTCAATAGGGACTTTCCAATGGGTTTTGCCCAGTACATAAGGTCAATGGGAGGTAAGCCAATGGGT
TTTTCCCATTACTGACATGTATACTGAGTCATTAGGGACTTTCCAATGGGTTTTGCCCAGTACATAAGGT
CAATAGGGGTGAATCAACAGGAAAGTCCCATTGGAGCCAAGTACACTGAGTCAATAGGGACTTTCCATTG
GGTTTTGCCCAGTACAAAAGGTCAATAGGGGGTGAGTCAATGGGTTTTTCCCATTATTGGCACATACATA
AGGTCAATAGGGGTGACTAGTGGAGAAGAGCATGCTTGAGGGCTGAGTGCCCCTCAGTGGGCAGAGAGCA
CATGGCCCACAGTCCCTGAGAAGTTGGGGGGAGGGGTGGGCAATTGAACTGGTGCCTAGAGAAGGTGGGG
CTTGGGTAAACTGGGAAAGTGATGTGGTGTACTGGCTCCACCTTTTTCCCCAGGGTGGGGGAGAACCATA
TATAAGTGCAGTAGTCTCTGTGAACATTCGGTTTAGTGAACCTGCAGGTCGGCCGCCACGACCGGTGCCA
CCATGACTGAATACAAACCAACTGTTCGCCTGGCAACTCGTGATGATGTTCCACGTGCAGTTCGCACCCT
GGCTGCTGCATTTGCTGACTACCCTGCAACCCGTCACACTGTGGACCCAGACCGCCACATTGAACGTGTG
ACTGAACTGCAGGAGCTGTTCCTGACCCGTGTGGGCCTGGACATTGGCAAAGTGTGGGTGGCAGATGATG
GTGCTGCTGTGGCAGTGTGGACCACCCCTGAATCTGTTGAAGCTGGTGCAGTGTTTGCTGAGATTGGCCC
ACGCATGGCAGAACTGTCTGGCAGCCGCCTGGCAGCACAACAGCAGATGGAAGGTCTGCTGGCACCACAC
CGCCCAAAAGAACCTGCTTGGTTCCTGGCAACTGTGGGTGTGAGCCCTGACCACCAGGGTAAGGGCCTGG
GCTCTGCAGTGGTGCTGCCTGGTGTGGAAGCAGCTGAACGTGCAGGTGTGCCTGCTTTCCTGGAGACCTC
AGCTCCACGCAACCTGCCTTTCTATGAACGCCTGGGCTTCACTGTGACTGCTGATGTGGAAGTGCCAGAA
GGCCCACGCACTTGGTGCATGACTCGCAAACCAGGTGCTAGCCTTGGCTCCGGCGAGGGCAGGGGAAGTC
TTCTAACATGCGGGGACGTGGAGGAAAATCCCGGCCCACTCGGCTACCCCTACGACGTGCCCGACTACGC
CAGCGGCATGGTAGCAGGTCATGCCTCTGGCAGCCCCGCATTCGGGACCGCCTCTCATTCGAATTGCGAA
CATGAAGAGATCCACCTCGCCGGCTCGATCCAGCCGCATGGCGCGCTTCTGGTCGTCAGCGAACATGATC
ATCGCGTCATCCAGGCCAGCGCCAACGCCGCGGAATTTCTGAATCTCGGAAGCGTACTCGGCGTTCCGCT
CGCCGAGATCGACGGCGATCTGTTGATCAAGATCCTGCCGCATCTCGATCCCACCGCCGAAGGCATGCCG
GTCGCGGTGCGCTGCCGGATCGGCAATCCCTCTACGGAGTACTGCGGTCTGATGCATCGGCCTCCGGAAG
GCGGGCTGATCATCGAACTCGAACGTGCCGGCCCGTCGATCGATCTGTCAGGCACGCTGGCGCCGGCGCT
GGAGCGGATCCGCACGGCGGGTTCACTGCGCGCGCTGTGCGATGACACCGTGCTGCTGTTTCAGCAGTGC
ACCGGCTACGACCGGGTGATGGTGTATCGTTTCGATGAGCAAGGCCACGGCCTGGTATTCTCCGAGTGCC
ATGTGCCTGGGCTCGAATCCTATTTCGGCAACCGCTATCCGTCGTCGACTGTCCCGCAGATGGCGCGGCA
GCTGTACGTGCGGCAGCGCGTCCGCGTGCTGGTCGACGTCACCTATCAGCCGGTGCCGCTGGAGCCGCGG
CTGTCGCCGCTGACCGGGCGCGATCTCGACATGTCGGGCTGCTTCCTGCGCTCGATGTCGCCGTGCCATC
TGCAGTTCCTGAAGGACATGGGCGTGCGCGCCACCCTGGCGGTGTCGCTGGTGGTCGGCGGCAAGCTGTG
GGGCCTGGTTGTCTGTCACCATTATCTGCCGCGCTTCATCCGTTTCGAGCTGCGGGCGATCTGCAAACGG
CTCGCCGAAAGGATCGCGACGCGGATCACCGCGCTTGAGAGCGGGCCCAAGAAGAAGCGCAAGGTGGGCG
CCTAAGGCTAGAGTTCGCGTCTGGAACAATCAACCTCTGGATTACAAAATTTGTGAAAGATTGACTGGTA
TTCTTAACTATGTTGCTCCTTTTACGCTATGTGGATACGCTGCTTTAATGCCTTTGTATCATGCTATTGC
TTCCCGTATGGCTTTCATTTTCTCCTCCTTGTATAAATCCTGGTTGCTGTCTCTTTATGAGGAGTTGTGG
CCCGTTGTCAGGCAACGTGGCGTGGTGTGCACTGTGTTTGCTGACGCAACCCCCACTGGTTGGGGCATTG
CCACCACCTGTCAGCTCCTTTCCGGGACTTTCGCTTTCCCCCTCCCTATTGCCACGGCGGAACTCATCGC
CGCCTGCCTTGCCCGCTGCTGGACAGGGGCTCGGCTGTTGGGCACTGACAATTCCGTGGTGTTGTCGGGG
AAGCTGACGTCCTTTCCATGGCTGCTCGCCTGTGTTGCCACCTGGATTCTGCGCGGGACGTCCTTCTGCT
ACGTCCCTTCGGCCCTCAATCCAGCGGACCTTCCTTCCCGCGGCCTGCTGCCGGCTCTGCGGCCTCTTCC
GCGTCTTCGCCTTCGCCCTCAGACGAGTCGGATCTCCCTTTGGGCCGCCTCCCCGCCTGGAATTAATTCT
GGCTAAGCACTTCGTGGCCGTCGATCGTTTAAAGGGAGGTAGTGAGTCGAGATATCGATACTAGTGATCC
AGACATGATAAGATACATTGATGAGTTTGGACAAACCACAACTAGAATGCAGTGAAAAAAATGCTTTATT
TGTGAAATTTGTGATGCTATTGCTTTATTTGTAACCATTATAAGCTGCAATAAACAAGTTAACAACAACA
ATTGCATTCATTTTATGTTTCAGGTTCAGGGGGAGGTGTGGGAGGTTTTTTAAAGCAAGTAAAACCTCTA
CAAATGTGGTATGGCTGATTATGATCCTCTAGAGGGACAGCCCCCCCCCAAAGCCCCCAGGGATGTAATT
ACGTCCCTCCCCCGCTAGGGGGCAGCAGCGAGCCGCCCGGGGCTCCGCTCCGGTCCGGCGCTCCCCCCGC
ATCCCCGAGCCGGCAGCGTGCGGGGACAGCCCGGGCACGGGGAAGGTGGCACGGGATCGCTTTCCTCTGA
ACGCTTCTCGCTGCTCTTTGAGCCTGCAGACACCTGGGGGGATACGGGGAAAAGCCATACCAATGGAGCT
CACGGGGACAGCCCCCCCCCAAAGCCCCCAGGGATGTAATTACGTCCCTCCCCCGCTAGGGGGCAGCAGC
GAGCCGCCCGGGGCTCCGCTCCGGTCCGGCGCTCCCCCCGCATCCCCGAGCCGGCAGCGTGCGGGGACAG
CCCGGGCACGGGGAAGGTGGCACGGGATCGCTTTCCTCTGAACGCTTCTCGCTGCTCTTTGAGCCTGCAG
ACACCTGGGGGGATACGGGGAAAAAGAATTCGATAAAAGTTTTGTTACTTTATAGAAGAAATTTTGAGTT
TTTGTTTTTTTTAATAAATAAATAAACATAAATAAATTGTTTGTTGAATTTATTATTAGTATGTAAGTGT
AAATATAATAAAACTTAATATCTATTCAAATTAATAAATAAACCTCGATATACAGACCGATAAAACACAT
GCGTCAATTTTACACATGATTATCTTTAACGTACGTCACAATATGATTATCTTTCTAGGGTTAATCTAGC
TGCGTGTTCTGCAGCGTGTCGAGCATCTTCATCTGCTCCATCACGCTGTAAAACACATTTGCACCGCGAG
TCTGCCCGTCCTCCACGGGTTCAAAAACGTGAATGAACGAGGCGCGCTCACTGGCCGTCGTTTTACAACG
TCGTGACTGGGAAAACCCTGGCGTTACCCAACTTAATCGCCTTGCAGCACATCCCCCTTTCGCCAGCTGG
CGTAATAGCGAAGAGGCCCGCACCGATCGCCCTTCCCAACAGTTGCGCAGCCTGAATGGCGAATGGG
[124 nt withheld, positions 4898-5021]
C
[91 nt withheld, positions 5023-5113]
A
[49 nt withheld, positions 5115-5163]
CCTTTGACGTTGGAGTCCACGTTCTTT
[37 nt withheld, positions 5191-5227]
ACCCTATCTCGGTCTATTCTTTTGATTTATAAGGGATTTTGCCGATTTCGGCCTATTGGTTAAAAAATGA
GCTGATTTAACAAAAATTTAACGCGAATTTTAACAAAATATTAACGCTTACAATTTAGGTGGCACTTTTC
GGGGAAATGTGCGCGGAACCCCTATTTGTTTATTTTTCTAAATACATTCAAATATGTATCCGCTCATGAG
ACAATAACCCTGATAAATGCTTCAATAATATTGAAAAAGGAAGAGTATGAGTATTCAACATTTCCGTGTC
GCCCTTATTCCCTTTTTTGCGGCATTTTGCCTTCCTGTTTTTGCTCACCCAGAAACGCTGGTGAAAGTAA
AAGATGCTGAAGATCAGTTGGGTGCACGAGTGGGTTACATCGAACTGGATCTCAACAGCGGTAAGATCCT
TGAGAGTTTTCGCCCCGAAGAACGTTTTCCAATGATGAGCACTTTTAAAGTTCTGCTATGTGGCGCGGTA
TTATCCCGTATTGACGCCGGGCAAGAGCAACTCGGTCGCCGCATACACTATTCTCAGAATGACTTGGTTG
AGTACTCACCAGTCACAGAAAAGCATCTTACGGATGGCATGACAGTAAGAGAATTATGCAGTGCTGCCAT
AACCATGAGTGATAACACTGCGGCCAACTTACTTCTGACAACGATCGGAGGACCGAAGGAGCTAACCGCT
TTTTTGCACAACATGGGGGATCATGTAACTCGCCTTGATCGTTGGGAACCGGAGCTGAATGAAGCCATAC
CAAACGACGAGCGTGACACCACGATGCCTGTAGCAATGGCAACAACGTTGCGCAAACTATTAACTGGCGA
ACTACTTACTCTAGCTTCCCGGCAACAATTAATAGACTGGATGGAGGCGGATAAAGTTGCAGGACCACTT
CTGCGCTCGGCCCTTCCGGCTGGCTGGTTTATTGCTGATAAATCTGGAGCCGGTGAGCGTGGGTCTCGCG
GTATCATTGCAGCACTGGGGCCAGATGGTAAGCCCTCCCGTATCGTAGTTATCTACACGACGGGGAGTCA
GGCAACTATGGATGAACGAAATAGACAGATCGCTGAGATAGGTGCCTCACTGATTAAGCATTGGTAACTG
TCAGACCAAGTTTACTCATATATACTTTAGATTGATTTAAAACTTCATTTTTAATTTAAAAGGATCTAGG
TGAAGATCCTTTTTGATAATCTCATGACCAAAATCCCTTAACGTGAGTTTTCGTTCCACTGAGCGTCAGA
CCCCGTAGAAAAGATCAAAGGATCTTCTTGAGATCCTTTTTTTCTGCGCGTAATCTGCTGCTTGCAAACA
AAAAAACCACCGCTACCAGCGGTGGTTTGTTTGCCGGATCAAGAGCTACCAACTCTTTTTCCGAAGGTAA
CTGGCTTCAGCAGAGCGCAGATACCAAATACTGTCCTTCTAGTGTAGCCGTAGTTAGGCCACCACTTCAA
GAACTCTGTAGCACCGCCTACATACCTCGCTCTGCTAATCCTGTTACCAGTGGCTGCTGCCAGTGGCGAT
AAGTCGTGTCTTACCGGGTTGGACTCAAGACGATAGTTACCGGATAAGGCGCAGCGGTCGGGCTGAACGG
GGGGTTCGTGCACACAGCCCAGCTTGGAGCGAACGACCTACACCGAACTGAGATACCTACAGCGTGAGCT
ATGAGAAAGCGCCACGCTTCCCGAAGGGAGAAAGGCGGACAGGTATCCGGTAAGCGGCAGGGTCGGAACA
GGAGAGCGCACGAGGGAGCTTCCAGGGGGAAACGCCTGGTATCTTTATAGTCCTGTCGGGTTTCGCCACC
TCTGACTTGAGCGTCGATTTTTGTGATGCTCGTCAGGGGGGCGGAGCCTATGGAAAAACGCCAGCAACGC
GGCCTTTTTACGGTTCCTGGCCTTTTGCTGGCCTTTTGCTCACATGTTCTTTCCTGCGTTATCCCCTGAT
TCTGTGGATAACCGTATTACCGCCTTTGAGTGAGCTGATACCGCTCGCCGCAGCCGAACGACCGAGCGCA
GCGAGTCAGTGAGCGAGGAAGCGGAAGAGCGCCCAATACGCAAACCGCCTCTCCCCGCGCGTTGGCCGAT
TCATTAATGCAGCTGGCACGACAGGTTTCCCGACTGGAAAGCGGGCAGTGAGCGCAACGCAATTAATGTG
AGTTAGCTCACTCATTAGGCACCCCAGGCTTTACACTTTATGCTTCCGGCTCGTATGTTGTGTGGAATTG
TGAGCGGATAACAATTTCACACAGGAAACAGCTATGACCATGATTACGCCAAGCGCGCCCGCCGGGTAAC
TCACGGGGTATCCATGTCCATTTCTGCGGCATCCAGCCAGGATACCCGTCCTCGCTGACGTAATATCCCA
GCGCCGCACCGCTGTCATTAATCTGCACACCGGCACGGCAGTTCCGGCTGTCGCCGGTATTGTTCGGGTT
GCTGATGCGCTTCGGGCTGACCATCCGGAACTGTGTCCGGAAAAGCCGCGACGAACTGGTATCCCAGGTG
GCCTGAACGAACAGTTCACCGTTAAAGGCGTGCATGGCCACACCTTCCCGAATCATCATGGTAAACGTGC
GTTTTCGCTCAACGTCAATGCAGCAGCAGTCATCCTCGGCAAACTCTTTCCATGCCGCTTCAACCTCGCG
GGAAAAGGCACGGGCTTCTTCCTCCCCGATGCCCAGATAGCGCCAGCTTGGGCGATGACTGAGCCGGAAA
AAAGACCCGACGATATGATCCTGATGCAGCTAGA
Features (pLannotate 1.2.2; 20 found; start..end, strand, type, name):
    308..325     -  misc_feature   MCS (fragment): pBluescript multiple cloning site
    589..672     +  promoter       mCMV promoter (fragment): mouse cytomegalovirus (CMV) immediate early promoter
    789..996     +  promoter       mCMV promoter (fragment): mouse cytomegalovirus (CMV) immediate early promoter
   1263..1859    +  CDS            pac: PUAC_STRAD - Protein predicted: Swiss-Prot protein existence level 4. Detoxification of puromycin. From Streptomyces alboniger.
   1875..1927    +  CDS            T2A (fragment): 2A peptide from Thosea asigna virus capsid protein Eukaryotic ribosomes fail to insert a peptide bond between the Gly and Pro residues, yielding separate polypeptides.
   1968..2912    +  CDS            miRFP670: miRFP670 is a basic (constitutively fluorescent) near ir fluorescent protein published in 2016, derived from Rhodopseudomonas palustris. It has low acid sensitivity. It requires the cofactor biliverdin for fluorescence.
   2968..3556    +  misc_feature   WPRE: woodchuck hepatitis virus posttranscriptional regulatory element
   3636..3770    -  polyA_signal   SV40 poly(A) signal: SV40 polyadenylation signal
   3793..3876    -  CDS            large T antigen (fragment): large T antigen from SV40 (simian virus 40)
   4617..4736    -  CDS            B (fragment): PORTL_LAMBD - Experimental evidence at protein level: Swiss-Prot protein existence level 1. Forms the portal vertex of the capsid (PubMed:6228056, PubMed:6232391). This portal plays critical roles in head assembly, genome packaging, neck/tail attachment, and genome ejection (Probable). The portal protein multimerizes as a single ring-shaped homododecamer arranged around a central channel (PubMed:6232391). Binds to the terminase subunits to form the packaging machine (PubMed:7799432). From Escherichia phage lambda (Bacteriophage lambda).
   4738..4893    +  CDS            lacZα (fragment): LacZα fragment of β-galactosidase; lacZ fragment
   4898..5326    +  rep_origin     f1 ori (sequence partly withheld): f1 bacteriophage origin of replication; arrow indicates direction of (+) strand synthesis
   5379..5483    +  promoter       AmpR promoter: bla
   5484..6344    +  CDS            AmpR: β-lactamase; bla; confers resistance to ampicillin, carbenicillin, and related antibiotics
   6515..7103    +  rep_origin     ori: high-copy-number ColE1/pMB1/pBR322/pUC origin of replication
   7286..7378    +  CDS            lacI (fragment): lac repressor; lacI; The lac repressor binds to the lac operator to inhibit transcription in E. coli. This inhibition can be relieved by adding lactose or isopropyl-β-D-thiogalactopyranoside (IPTG).
   7391..7412    +  protein_bind   CAP binding site: CAP binding activates transcription in the presence of cAMP. E. coli catabolite activator protein
   7427..7457    +  promoter       lac promoter: promoter for the E. coli lac operon
   7465..7481    +  protein_bind   lac operator: The lac repressor binds to the lac operator to inhibit transcription in E. coli. This inhibition can be relieved by adding lactose or isopropyl-β-D-thiogalactopyranoside (IPTG). lac repressor encoded by lacI
   7519..7986    -  CDS            B (fragment): PORTL_LAMBD - Experimental evidence at protein level: Swiss-Prot protein existence level 1. Forms the portal vertex of the capsid (PubMed:6228056, PubMed:6232391). This portal plays critical roles in head assembly, genome packaging, neck/tail attachment, and genome ejection (Probable). The portal protein multimerizes as a single ring-shaped homododecamer arranged around a central channel (PubMed:6232391). Binds to the terminase subunits to form the packaging machine (PubMed:7799432). From Escherichia phage lambda (Bacteriophage lambda).
