>Addgene plasmid #133397 | BII-ChPtW-iRFP670 | addgene full sequence | sequence record 269430 | Addgene NGS Result
TTTACACTTTATGCTTCCGGCTCGTATGTTGTGTGGAATTGTGAGCGGATAACAATTTCACACAGGAAAC
AGCTATGACCATGATTACGCCAAGCGCGCCCGCCGGGTAACTCACGGGGTATCCATGTCCATTTCTGCGG
CATCCAGCCAGGATACCCGTCCTCGCTGACGTAATATCCCAGCGCCGCACCGCTGTCATTAATCTGCACA
CCGGCACGGCAGTTCCGGCTGTCGCCGGTATTGTTCGGGTTGCTGATGCGCTTCGGGCTGACCATCCGGA
ACTGTGTCCGGAAAAGCCGCGACGAACTGGTATCCCAGGTGGCCTGAACGAACAGTTCACCGTTAAAGGC
GTGCATGGCCACACCTTCCCGAATCATCATGGTAAACGTGCGTTTTCGCTCAACGTCAATGCAGCAGCAG
TCATCCTCGGCAAACTCTTTCCATGCCGCTTCAACCTCGCGGGAAAAGGCACGGGCTTCTTCCTCCCCGA
TGCCCAGATAGCGCCAGCTTGGGCGATGACTGAGCCGGAAAAAAGACCCGACGATATGATCCTGATGCAG
CTAGATTAACCCTAGAAAGATAGTCTGCGTAAAATTGACGCATGCATTCTTGAAATATTGCTCTCTCTTT
CTAAATAGCGCGAATCCGTCGCTGTGCATTTAGGACATCTCAGTCGCCGCTTGGAGCTCCCGTGAGGCGT
GCTTGTCAATGCGGTAAGTGTCACTGATTTTGAACTATAACGACCGCGTGAGTCAAAATGACGCATGATT
ATCTTTTACGTGACTTTTAAGATTTAACTCATACGATAATTATATTGTTATTTCATGTTCTACTTACGTG
ATAACTTATTATATATATATTTTCTTGTTATAGATCCACTAGTTCTAGAGGGACAGCCCCCCCCCAAAGC
CCCCAGGGATGTAATTACGTCCCTCCCCCGCTAGGGGGCAGCAGCGAGCCGCCCGGGGCTCCGCTCCGGT
CCGGCGCTCCCCCCGCATCCCCGAGCCGGCAGCGTGCGGGGACAGCCCGGGCACGGGGAAGGTGGCACGG
GATCGCTTTCCTCTGAACGCTTCTCGCTGCTCTTTGAGCCTGCAGACACCTGGGGGGATACGGGGAAAAG
GCCTCCAAGGCCTGCAGGAGTCAATGGGAAAAACCCATTGGAGCCAAGTACACTGACTCAATAGGGACTT
TCCATTGGGTTTTGCCCAGTACATAAGGTCAATAGGGGGTGAGTCAACAGGAAAGTCCCATTGGAGCCAA
GTACATTGAGTCAATAGGGACTTTCCAATGGGTTTTGCCCAGTACATAAGGTCAATGGGAGGTAAGCCAA
TGGGTTTTTCCCATTACTGACATGTATACTGAGTCATTAGGGACTTTCCAATGGGTTTTGCCCAGTACAT
AAGGTCAATAGGGGTGAATCAACAGGAAAGTCCCATTGGAGCCAAGTACACTGAGTCAATAGGGACTTTC
CATTGGGTTTTGCCCAGTACAAAAGGTCAATAGGGGGTGAGTCAATGGGTTTTTCCCATTATTGGCACAT
ACATAAGGTCAATAGGGGTGACTAGTGGAGAAGAGCATGCTTGAGGGCTGAGTGCCCCTCAGTGGGCAGA
GAGCACATGGCCCACAGTCCCTGAGAAGTTGGGGGGAGGGGTGGGCAATTGAACTGGTGCCTAGAGAAGG
TGGGGCTTGGGTAAACTGGGAAAGTGATGTGGTGTACTGGCTCCACCTTTTTCCCCAGGGTGGGGGAGAA
CCATATATAAGTGCAGTAGTCTCTGTGAACATTCGGTTTAGTGAACCTGCAGGTCGGCCGCCACGACCGG
TGCCACCATGACTGAATACAAACCAACTGTTCGCCTGGCAACTCGTGATGATGTTCCACGTGCAGTTCGC
ACCCTGGCTGCTGCATTTGCTGACTACCCTGCAACCCGTCACACTGTGGACCCAGACCGCCACATTGAAC
GTGTGACTGAACTGCAGGAGCTGTTCCTGACCCGTGTGGGCCTGGACATTGGCAAAGTGTGGGTGGCAGA
TGATGGTGCTGCTGTGGCAGTGTGGACCACCCCTGAATCTGTTGAAGCTGGTGCAGTGTTTGCTGAGATT
GGCCCACGCATGGCAGAACTGTCTGGCAGCCGCCTGGCAGCACAACAGCAGATGGAAGGTCTGCTGGCAC
CACACCGCCCAAAAGAACCTGCTTGGTTCCTGGCAACTGTGGGTGTGAGCCCTGACCACCAGGGTAAGGG
CCTGGGCTCTGCAGTGGTGCTGCCTGGTGTGGAAGCAGCTGAACGTGCAGGTGTGCCTGCTTTCCTGGAG
ACCTCAGCTCCACGCAACCTGCCTTTCTATGAACGCCTGGGCTTCACTGTGACTGCTGATGTGGAAGTGC
CAGAAGGCCCACGCACTTGGTGCATGACTCGCAAACCAGGTGCTAGCCTTGGCTCCGGCGAGGGCAGGGG
AAGTCTTCTAACATGCGGGGACGTGGAGGAAAATCCCGGCCCACTCGGCTACCCCTACGACGTGCCCGAC
TACGCCAGCGGCATGGTAGCAGGTCATGCCTCTGGCAGCCCCGCATTCGGGACCGCCTCTCATTCGAATT
GCGAACATGAAGAGATCCACCTCGCCGGCTCGATCCAGCCGCATGGCGCGCTTCTGGTCGTCAGCGAACA
TGATCATCGCGTCATCCAGGCCAGCGCCAACGCCGCGGAATTTCTGAATCTCGGAAGCGTACTCGGCGTT
CCGCTCGCCGAGATCGACGGCGATCTGTTGATCAAGATCCTGCCGCATCTCGATCCCACCGCCGAAGGCA
TGCCGGTCGCGGTGCGCTGCCGGATCGGCAATCCCTCTACGGAGTACTGCGGTCTGATGCATCGGCCTCC
GGAAGGCGGGCTGATCATCGAACTCGAACGTGCCGGCCCGTCGATCGATCTGTCAGGCACGCTGGCGCCG
GCGCTGGAGCGGATCCGCACGGCGGGTTCACTGCGCGCGCTGTGCGATGACACCGTGCTGCTGTTTCAGC
AGTGCACCGGCTACGACCGGGTGATGGTGTATCGTTTCGATGAGCAAGGCCACGGCCTGGTATTCTCCGA
GTGCCATGTGCCTGGGCTCGAATCCTATTTCGGCAACCGCTATCCGTCGTCGACTGTCCCGCAGATGGCG
CGGCAGCTGTACGTGCGGCAGCGCGTCCGCGTGCTGGTCGACGTCACCTATCAGCCGGTGCCGCTGGAGC
CGCGGCTGTCGCCGCTGACCGGGCGCGATCTCGACATGTCGGGCTGCTTCCTGCGCTCGATGTCGCCGTG
CCATCTGCAGTTCCTGAAGGACATGGGCGTGCGCGCCACCCTGGCGGTGTCGCTGGTGGTCGGCGGCAAG
CTGTGGGGCCTGGTTGTCTGTCACCATTATCTGCCGCGCTTCATCCGTTTCGAGCTGCGGGCGATCTGCA
AACGGCTCGCCGAAAGGATCGCGACGCGGATCACCGCGCTTGAGAGCGGGCCCAAGAAGAAGCGCAAGGT
GGGCGCCTAAGGCTAGAGTTCGCGTCTGGAACAATCAACCTCTGGATTACAAAATTTGTGAAAGATTGAC
TGGTATTCTTAACTATGTTGCTCCTTTTACGCTATGTGGATACGCTGCTTTAATGCCTTTGTATCATGCT
ATTGCTTCCCGTATGGCTTTCATTTTCTCCTCCTTGTATAAATCCTGGTTGCTGTCTCTTTATGAGGAGT
TGTGGCCCGTTGTCAGGCAACGTGGCGTGGTGTGCACTGTGTTTGCTGACGCAACCCCCACTGGTTGGGG
CATTGCCACCACCTGTCAGCTCCTTTCCGGGACTTTCGCTTTCCCCCTCCCTATTGCCACGGCGGAACTC
ATCGCCGCCTGCCTTGCCCGCTGCTGGACAGGGGCTCGGCTGTTGGGCACTGACAATTCCGTGGTGTTGT
CGGGGAAGCTGACGTCCTTTCCATGGCTGCTCGCCTGTGTTGCCACCTGGATTCTGCGCGGGACGTCCTT
CTGCTACGTCCCTTCGGCCCTCAATCCAGCGGACCTTCCTTCCCGCGGCCTGCTGCCGGCTCTGCGGCCT
CTTCCGCGTCTTCGCCTTCGCCCTCAGACGAGTCGGATCTCCCTTTGGGCCGCCTCCCCGCCTGGAATTA
ATTCTGGCTAAGCACTTCGTGGCCGTCGATCGTTTAAAGGGAGGTAGTGAGTCGAGATATCGATACTAGT
GATCCAGACATGATAAGATACATTGATGAGTTTGGACAAACCACAACTAGAATGCAGTGAAAAAAATGCT
TTATTTGTGAAATTTGTGATGCTATTGCTTTATTTGTAACCATTATAAGCTGCAATAAACAAGTTAACAA
CAACAATTGCATTCATTTTATGTTTCAGGTTCAGGGGGAGGTGTGGGAGGTTTTTTAAAGCAAGTAAAAC
CTCTACAAATGTGGTATGGCTGATTATGATCCTCTAGAGGGACAGCCCCCCCCCAAAGCCCCCAGGGATG
TAATTACGTCCCTCCCCCGCTAGGGGGCAGCAGCGAGCCGCCCGGGGCTCCGCTCCGGTCCGGCGCTCCC
CCCGCATCCCCGAGCCGGCAGCGTGCGGGGACAGCCCGGGCACGGGGAAGGTGGCACGGGATCGCTTTCC
TCTGAACGCTTCTCGCTGCTCTTTGAGCCTGCAGACACCTGGGGGGATACGGGGAAAAAGCCATACCAAT
GGAGCTCACGGGGACAGCCCCCCCCCAAAGCCCCCAGGGATGTAATTACGTCCCTCCCCCGCTAGGGGGC
AGCAGCGAGCCGCCCGGGGCTCCGCTCCGGTCCGGCGCTCCCCCCGCATCCCCGAGCCGGCAGCGTGCGG
GGACAGCCCGGGCACGGGGAAGGTGGCACGGGATCGCTTTCCTCTGAACGCTTCTCGCTGCTCTTTGAGC
CTGCAGACACCTGGGGGGATACGGGGAAAAAGAATTCGATAAAAGTTTTGTTACTTTATAGAAGAAATTT
TGAGTTTTTGTTTTTTTTAATAAATAAATAAACATAAATAAATTGTTTGTTGAATTTATTATTAGTATGT
AAGTGTAAATATAATAAAACTTAATATCTATTCAAATTAATAAATAAACCTCGATATACAGACCGATAAA
ACACATGCGTCAATTTTACACATGATTATCTTTAACGTACGTCACAATATGATTATCTTTCTAGGGTTAA
TCTAGCTGCGTGTTCTGCAGCGTGTCGAGCATCTTCATCTGCTCCATCACGCTGTAAAACACATTTGCAC
CGCGAGTCTGCCCGTCCTCCACGGGTTCAAAAACGTGAATGAACGAGGCGCGCTCACTGGCCGTCGTTTT
ACAACGTCGTGACTGGGAAAACCCTGGCGTTACCCAACTTAATCGCCTTGCAGCACATCCCCCTTTCGCC
AGCTGGCGTAATAGCGAAGAGGCCCGCACCGATCGCCCTTCCCAACAGTTGCGCAGCCTGAATGGCGAAT
GGG
[124 nt withheld, positions 5464-5587]
C
[91 nt withheld, positions 5589-5679]
A
[49 nt withheld, positions 5681-5729]
CCTTTGACGTTGGAGTCCACGTTCTTT
[37 nt withheld, positions 5757-5793]
ACCCTATCTCGGTCTATTCTTTTGATTTATAAGGGATTTTGCCGATTTCGGCCTATTGGTTAAAAAATGA
GCTGATTTAACAAAAATTTAACGCGAATTTTAACAAAATATTAACGCTTACAATTTAGGTGGCACTTTTC
GGGGAAATGTGCGCGGAACCCCTATTTGTTTATTTTTCTAAATACATTCAAATATGTATCCGCTCATGAG
ACAATAACCCTGATAAATGCTTCAATAATATTGAAAAAGGAAGAGTATGAGTATTCAACATTTCCGTGTC
GCCCTTATTCCCTTTTTTGCGGCATTTTGCCTTCCTGTTTTTGCTCACCCAGAAACGCTGGTGAAAGTAA
AAGATGCTGAAGATCAGTTGGGTGCACGAGTGGGTTACATCGAACTGGATCTCAACAGCGGTAAGATCCT
TGAGAGTTTTCGCCCCGAAGAACGTTTTCCAATGATGAGCACTTTTAAAGTTCTGCTATGTGGCGCGGTA
TTATCCCGTATTGACGCCGGGCAAGAGCAACTCGGTCGCCGCATACACTATTCTCAGAATGACTTGGTTG
AGTACTCACCAGTCACAGAAAAGCATCTTACGGATGGCATGACAGTAAGAGAATTATGCAGTGCTGCCAT
AACCATGAGTGATAACACTGCGGCCAACTTACTTCTGACAACGATCGGAGGACCGAAGGAGCTAACCGCT
TTTTTGCACAACATGGGGGATCATGTAACTCGCCTTGATCGTTGGGAACCGGAGCTGAATGAAGCCATAC
CAAACGACGAGCGTGACACCACGATGCCTGTAGCAATGGCAACAACGTTGCGCAAACTATTAACTGGCGA
ACTACTTACTCTAGCTTCCCGGCAACAATTAATAGACTGGATGGAGGCGGATAAAGTTGCAGGACCACTT
CTGCGCTCGGCCCTTCCGGCTGGCTGGTTTATTGCTGATAAATCTGGAGCCGGTGAGCGTGGGTCTCGCG
GTATCATTGCAGCACTGGGGCCAGATGGTAAGCCCTCCCGTATCGTAGTTATCTACACGACGGGGAGTCA
GGCAACTATGGATGAACGAAATAGACAGATCGCTGAGATAGGTGCCTCACTGATTAAGCATTGGTAACTG
TCAGACCAAGTTTACTCATATATACTTTAGATTGATTTAAAACTTCATTTTTAATTTAAAAGGATCTAGG
TGAAGATCCTTTTTGATAATCTCATGACCAAAATCCCTTAACGTGAGTTTTCGTTCCACTGAGCGTCAGA
CCCCGTAGAAAAGATCAAAGGATCTTCTTGAGATCCTTTTTTTCTGCGCGTAATCTGCTGCTTGCAAACA
AAAAAACCACCGCTACCAGCGGTGGTTTGTTTGCCGGATCAAGAGCTACCAACTCTTTTTCCGAAGGTAA
CTGGCTTCAGCAGAGCGCAGATACCAAATACTGTTCTTCTAGTGTAGCCGTAGTTAGGCCACCACTTCAA
GAACTCTGTAGCACCGCCTACATACCTCGCTCTGCTAATCCTGTTACCAGTGGCTGCTGCCAGTGGCGAT
AAGTCGTGTCTTACCGGGTTGGACTCAAGACGATAGTTACCGGATAAGGCGCAGCGGTCGGGCTGAACGG
GGGGTTCGTGCACACAGCCCAGCTTGGAGCGAACGACCTACACCGAACTGAGATACCTACAGCGTGAGCT
ATGAGAAAGCGCCACGCTTCCCGAAGGGAGAAAGGCGGACAGGTATCCGGTAAGCGGCAGGGTCGGAACA
GGAGAGCGCACGAGGGAGCTTCCAGGGGGAAACGCCTGGTATCTTTATAGTCCTGTCGGGTTTCGCCACC
TCTGACTTGAGCGTCGATTTTTGTGATGCTCGTCAGGGGGGCGGAGCCTATGGAAAAACGCCAGCAACGC
GGCCTTTTTACGGTTCCTGGCCTTTTGCTGGCCTTTTGCTCACATGTTCTTTCCTGCGTTATCCCCTGAT
TCTGTGGATAACCGTATTACCGCCTTTGAGTGAGCTGATACCGCTCGCCGCAGCCGAACGACCGAGCGCA
GCGAGTCAGTGAGCGAGGAAGCGGAAGAGCGCCCAATACGCAAACCGCCTCTCCCCGCGCGTTGGCCGAT
TCATTAATGCAGCTGGCACGACAGGTTTCCCGACTGGAAAGCGGGCAGTGAGCGCAACGCAATTAATGTG
AGTTAGCTCACTCATTAGGCACCCCAGGC
Features (pLannotate 1.2.2; 20 found; start..end, strand, type, name):
      1..31      +  promoter       lac promoter: promoter for the E. coli lac operon
     39..55      +  protein_bind   lac operator: The lac repressor binds to the lac operator to inhibit transcription in E. coli. This inhibition can be relieved by adding lactose or isopropyl-β-D-thiogalactopyranoside (IPTG). lac repressor encoded by lacI
     93..560     -  CDS            B (fragment): PORTL_LAMBD - Experimental evidence at protein level: Swiss-Prot protein existence level 1. Forms the portal vertex of the capsid (PubMed:6228056, PubMed:6232391). This portal plays critical roles in head assembly, genome packaging, neck/tail attachment, and genome ejection (Probable). The portal protein multimerizes as a single ring-shaped homododecamer arranged around a central channel (PubMed:6232391). Binds to the terminase subunits to form the packaging machine (PubMed:7799432). From Escherichia phage lambda (Bacteriophage lambda).
    873..890     -  misc_feature   MCS (fragment): pBluescript multiple cloning site
   1154..1237    +  promoter       mCMV promoter (fragment): mouse cytomegalovirus (CMV) immediate early promoter
   1354..1561    +  promoter       mCMV promoter (fragment): mouse cytomegalovirus (CMV) immediate early promoter
   1828..2424    +  CDS            pac: PUAC_STRAD - Protein predicted: Swiss-Prot protein existence level 4. Detoxification of puromycin. From Streptomyces alboniger.
   2440..2492    +  CDS            T2A (fragment): 2A peptide from Thosea asigna virus capsid protein Eukaryotic ribosomes fail to insert a peptide bond between the Gly and Pro residues, yielding separate polypeptides.
   2533..3477    +  CDS            miRFP670: miRFP670 is a basic (constitutively fluorescent) near ir fluorescent protein published in 2016, derived from Rhodopseudomonas palustris. It has low acid sensitivity. It requires the cofactor biliverdin for fluorescence.
   3533..4121    +  misc_feature   WPRE: woodchuck hepatitis virus posttranscriptional regulatory element
   4201..4335    -  polyA_signal   SV40 poly(A) signal: SV40 polyadenylation signal
   4358..4441    -  CDS            large T antigen (fragment): large T antigen from SV40 (simian virus 40)
   5183..5302    -  CDS            B (fragment): PORTL_LAMBD - Experimental evidence at protein level: Swiss-Prot protein existence level 1. Forms the portal vertex of the capsid (PubMed:6228056, PubMed:6232391). This portal plays critical roles in head assembly, genome packaging, neck/tail attachment, and genome ejection (Probable). The portal protein multimerizes as a single ring-shaped homododecamer arranged around a central channel (PubMed:6232391). Binds to the terminase subunits to form the packaging machine (PubMed:7799432). From Escherichia phage lambda (Bacteriophage lambda).
   5304..5459    +  CDS            lacZα (fragment): LacZα fragment of β-galactosidase; lacZ fragment
   5464..5892    +  rep_origin     f1 ori (sequence partly withheld): f1 bacteriophage origin of replication; arrow indicates direction of (+) strand synthesis
   5945..6049    +  promoter       AmpR promoter: bla
   6050..6910    +  CDS            AmpR: β-lactamase; bla; confers resistance to ampicillin, carbenicillin, and related antibiotics
   7081..7669    +  rep_origin     ori: high-copy-number ColE1/pMB1/pBR322/pUC origin of replication
   7852..7944    +  CDS            lacI (fragment): lac repressor; lacI; The lac repressor binds to the lac operator to inhibit transcription in E. coli. This inhibition can be relieved by adding lactose or isopropyl-β-D-thiogalactopyranoside (IPTG).
   7957..7978    +  protein_bind   CAP binding site: CAP binding activates transcription in the presence of cAMP. E. coli catabolite activator protein
