[The description below was written by a language model from this plasmid's Addgene catalogue record and pLannotate feature annotations shown in this document.]
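Description:
BII-ChPtW-iRFP670 is a piggyBac transposon vector for constitutive mammalian expression of a nuclear-localised near-infrared fluorescent protein, iRFP670-NLS. It is built on the BII-ChPtW backbone, which carries pBluescript-type plasmid elements: a high-copy ColE1/pUC origin, an f1 origin, an ampicillin resistance gene with its bla promoter, and remnants of the lac promoter/operator, lacZα and lacI. Two nearly identical full-length sequence records (about 8 kb, differing by one nucleotide and in their start coordinate) give the same feature layout.

According to the catalogue entry, the expression cassette is driven by a CMV enhancer joined to a CpG-free human EF1α promoter. The automated annotation picks up only mouse CMV promoter fragments in this region and does not label an EF1α element. Downstream lies a single open reading frame arrangement in which the puromycin N-acetyltransferase gene (pac) is followed by a T2A peptide and then the fluorescent protein, annotated as miRFP670, a biliverdin-dependent protein derived from Rhodopseudomonas palustris. Ribosomal skipping at T2A yields separate resistance and reporter proteins from one transcript, so puromycin selection is directly coupled to reporter expression. A WPRE follows to enhance transcript stability and expression. An SV40 polyadenylation signal is annotated next, although on the opposite strand.

The NLS and the piggyBac terminal repeats are not annotated in either feature table. Short lambda phage-derived fragments sit on either side of the cassette, and their role is not stated. When supplied with piggyBac transposase, such a vector is typically used to integrate the cassette stably into the genome, giving puromycin-selectable cell lines with far-red nuclear labelling for imaging or cell tracking.
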