Addgene plasmid #133397: BII-ChPtW-iRFP670
Purpose: Piggybac vector for constitutive expression of iRFP670-NLS
Depositing lab: Blair Madison. Depositing organization: Washington University in Saint Louis.
Backbone
  Vector backbone: BII-ChPtW
  Backbone manufacturer: Madison Lab
  Vector type: Mammalian Expression
  Selectable markers: Puromycin
Growth in bacteria
  Bacterial resistance: Ampicillin, 100 μg/mL
  Growth temperature: 37°C
  Growth strain: DH5alpha
  Copy number: High Copy
Gene/Insert
  Gene/Insert name: iRFP-670-NLS
  Species: Other
  Mutation: N/A
  Promoter: CMV enhancer and hEf1a (CpG free)
  Cloning method: Restriction Enzyme; 5′ cloning site Unknown (unknown if destroyed)
Terms and licenses: Academic/Nonprofit Terms; Industry Terms: Not Available to Industry
How to cite: BII-ChPtW-iRFP670 was a gift from Blair Madison (Addgene plasmid # 133397 ; http://n2t.net/addgene:133397 ; RRID:Addgene_133397)
